Addgene plasmid #193311: pX459_gRNA pAS single_hspCas9
Purpose: Cas9 from S. pyogenes and U6-pAS single sgRNA (V2.0)
Depositing lab: Simon Elsaesser. Publication: Generation of Amber Suppression Cell Lines Using CRISPR-Cas9. Meineke B, Elsasser SJ. Methods Mol Biol. 2023;2676:169-180. doi: 10.1007/978-1-0716-3251-2_12. PubMed 37277632.
Backbone
  Vector backbone: pSpCas9(BB)-2A-Puro (PX459) V2.0 (Addgene #62988)
  Backbone manufacturer: Feng Zhang laboratory
  Vector type: Mammalian Expression, CRISPR
Growth in bacteria
  Bacterial resistance: Ampicillin, 100 μg/mL
  Growth temperature: 37°C
  Growth strain: NEB Stable
  Copy number: Unknown
Gene/Insert
  Gene/Insert name: Cas9 from S. pyogenes and U6-pAS single sgRNA (V2.0)
  gRNA/shRNA sequence: GTCACGACGTTGTAAAACGA
  Species: Synthetic
  Mutation: not applicable
  Cloning method: Restriction Enzyme; 5′ cloning site Unknown (unknown if destroyed)
Terms and licenses: Academic/Nonprofit Terms; Industry Terms: Not Available to Industry
How to cite: pX459_gRNA pAS single_hspCas9 was a gift from Simon Elsaesser (Addgene plasmid # 193311 ; http://n2t.net/addgene:193311 ; RRID:Addgene_193311)
