[The description below was written by a language model from this plasmid's Addgene catalogue record and pLannotate feature annotations shown in this document.]
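Description:
pX459_gRNA pAS single_hspCas9 is a mammalian CRISPR expression plasmid built on the pSpCas9(BB)-2A-Puro (PX459) V2.0 backbone. It delivers Streptococcus pyogenes Cas9 and a single guide RNA from one vector. In bacteria it replicates from a high-copy ColE1/pUC-type origin and is selected with ampicillin through the β-lactamase gene. An f1 phage origin is also present, and a single AAV2 inverted terminal repeat is annotated downstream of the Cas9 cassette.

The guide cassette consists of the human U6 RNA polymerase III promoter followed by a 20-nt spacer and the S. pyogenes gRNA scaffold. The annotation software labels the spacer as an antisense lacZα fragment, which suggests the guide matches a lacZα-type sequence common in cloning vectors. The "pAS single" name and the associated work on amber suppression cell lines suggest it cuts a pAS plasmid rather than a genomic locus, although the record does not state the target explicitly. A second, partial scaffold fragment is annotated immediately after the first.

Cas9 is annotated as contiguous N- and C-terminal portions that together form the full-length open reading frame. It lies downstream of a CMV enhancer and a hybrid chicken β-actin/MVM intron, is fused at its C terminus to a nucleoplasmin nuclear localization signal, and ends with a bGH polyadenylation signal.

The table shows the polyadenylation signal shortly after the NLS and annotates no 2A peptide or puromycin resistance gene. The 2A-Puro module implied by the backbone name therefore appears to be absent from the 8,507-nt sequenced record, or was not detected. The plasmid is intended for transfection into mammalian cells as part of a CRISPR-Cas9 workflow for generating amber suppression cell lines.
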