Features (pLannotate 1.2.2; 18 found; start..end, strand, type, name):
      1..241     +  promoter       U6 promoter: RNA polymerase III promoter for human U6 snRNA
    250..269     -  CDS            lacZα (fragment): LacZα fragment of β-galactosidase; lacZ fragment
    270..345     +  misc_RNA       gRNA scaffold: guide RNA scaffold for the Streptococcus pyogenes CRISPR/Cas9 system
    352..395     +  misc_RNA       gRNA scaffold (fragment): guide RNA scaffold for the Streptococcus pyogenes CRISPR/Cas9 system
    442..727     +  enhancer       CMV enhancer: human cytomegalovirus immediate early enhancer; contains an 18-bp deletion relative to the standard CMV enhancer
   1007..1234    +  intron         hybrid intron: hybrid between chicken β-actin (CBA) and minute virus of mice (MMV) introns (Gray et al., 2011)
   1372..2973    +  CDS            Cas9(N): N-terminal portion of Streptococcus pyogenes Cas9 (Zetsche et al., 2015)
   2974..5472    +  CDS            Cas9(C): C-terminal portion of Streptococcus pyogenes Cas9 (Zetsche et al., 2015)
   5473..5520    +  CDS            nucleoplasmin NLS: bipartite nuclear localization signal from nucleoplasmin
   5554..5665    +  polyA_signal   bGH poly(A) signal: bovine growth hormone polyadenylation signal
   5770..5910    +  repeat_region  AAV2 ITR: inverted terminal repeat of adeno-associated virus serotype 2 inverted
   5915..5966    -  misc_feature   bom (fragment): basis of mobility region from pBR322
   5985..6440    +  rep_origin     f1 ori (sequence partly withheld): f1 bacteriophage origin of replication; arrow indicates direction of (+) strand synthesis
   6441..6490    -  misc_feature   bom (fragment): basis of mobility region from pBR322
   6592..6627    -  CDS            rop (fragment): Rop protein, which maintains plasmids at low copy number; rop
   6722..6826    +  promoter       AmpR promoter: bla
   6827..7687    +  CDS            AmpR: β-lactamase; bla; confers resistance to ampicillin, carbenicillin, and related antibiotics
   7858..8446    +  rep_origin     ori: high-copy-number ColE1/pMB1/pBR322/pUC origin of replication
>Addgene plasmid #193311 | pX459_gRNA pAS single_hspCas9 | addgene full sequence | sequence record 380311 | Addgene NGS Result
GAGGGCCTATTTCCCATGATTCCTTCATATTTGCATATACGATACAAGGCTGTTAGAGAGATAATTGGAA
TTAATTTGACTGTAAACACAAAGATATTAGTACAAAATACGTGACGTAGAAAGTAATAATTTCTTGGGTA
GTTTGCAGTTTTAAAATTATGTTTTAAAATGGACTATCATATGCTTACCGTAACTTGAAAGTATTTCGAT
TTCTTGGCTTTATATATCTTGTGGAAAGGACGAAACACCGTCACGACGTTGTAAAACGAGTTTTAGAGCT
AGAAATAGCAAGTTAAAATAAGGCTAGTCCGTTATCAACTTGAAAAAGTGGCACCGAGTCGGTGCTTTTT
TGTTTTAGAGCTAGAAATAGCAAGTTAAAATAAGGCTAGTCCGTTTTTAGCGCGTGCGCCAATTCTGCAG
ACAAATGGCTCTAGAGGTACCCGTTACATAACTTACGGTAAATGGCCCGCCTGGCTGACCGCCCAACGAC
CCCCGCCCATTGACGTCAATAGTAACGCCAATAGGGACTTTCCATTGACGTCAATGGGTGGAGTATTTAC
GGTAAACTGCCCACTTGGCAGTACATCAAGTGTATCATATGCCAAGTACGCCCCCTATTGACGTCAATGA
CGGTAAATGGCCCGCCTGGCATTGTGCCCAGTACATGACCTTATGGGACTTTCCTACTTGGCAGTACATC
TACGTATTAGTCATCGCTATTACCATGGTCGAGGTGAGCCCCACGTTCTGCTTCACTCTCCCCATCTCCC
CCCCCTCCCCACCCCCAATTTTGTATTTATTTATTTTTTAATTATTTTGTGCAGCGATGGGGGCGGGGGG
GGGGGGGGGGCGCGCGCCRGGSGGGGSGGGGSGGGGSGGGGGGSGGGGSGGGGSGRGGSGGRGRGGKGCG
GCGGCAGCCAATCAGAGCGGCGCGCTCCGAAAGTTTCCTTTTATGGCGAGGCGGCGGCGGCGGCGGCCCT
ATAAAAAGCGAAGCGCGCGGCGGGCGGGAGTCGCTGCGCGCTGCCTTCGCCCCGTGCCCCGCTCCGCCGC
CGCCTCGCGCCGCCCGCCCCGGCTCTGACTGACCGCGTTACTCCCACAGGTGAGCGGGCGGGACGGCCCT
TCTCCTCCGGGCTGTAATTAGCTGAGCAAGAGGTAAGGGTTTAAGGGATGGTTGGTTGGTGGGGTATTAA
TGTTTAATTACCTGGAGCACCTGCCTGAAATCACTTTTTTTCAGGTTGGACCGGTGCCACCATGGACTAT
AAGGACCACGACGGAGACTACAAGGATCATGATATTGATTACAAAGACGATGACGATAAGATGGCCCCAA
AGAAGAAGCGGAAGGTCGGTATCCACGGAGTCCCAGCAGCCGACAAGAAGTACAGCATCGGCCTGGACAT
CGGCACCAACTCTGTGGGCTGGGCCGTGATCACCGACGAGTACAAGGTGCCCAGCAAGAAATTCAAGGTG
CTGGGCAACACCGACCGGCACAGCATCAAGAAGAACCTGATCGGAGCCCTGCTGTTCGACAGCGGCGAAA
CAGCCGAGGCCACCCGGCTGAAGAGAACCGCCAGAAGAAGATACACCAGACGGAAGAACCGGATCTGCTA
TCTGCAAGAGATCTTCAGCAACGAGATGGCCAAGGTGGACGACAGCTTCTTCCACAGACTGGAAGAGTCC
TTCCTGGTGGAAGAGGATAAGAAGCACGAGCGGCACCCCATCTTCGGCAACATCGTGGACGAGGTGGCCT
ACCACGAGAAGTACCCCACCATCTACCACCTGAGAAAGAAACTGGTGGACAGCACCGACAAGGCCGACCT
GCGGCTGATCTATCTGGCCCTGGCCCACATGATCAAGTTCCGGGGCCACTTCCTGATCGAGGGCGACCTG
AACCCCGACAACAGCGACGTGGACAAGCTGTTCATCCAGCTGGTGCAGACCTACAACCAGCTGTTCGAGG
AAAACCCCATCAACGCCAGCGGCGTGGACGCCAAGGCCATCCTGTCTGCCAGACTGAGCAAGAGCAGACG
GCTGGAAAATCTGATCGCCCAGCTGCCCGGCGAGAAGAAGAATGGCCTGTTCGGAAACCTGATTGCCCTG
AGCCTGGGCCTGACCCCCAACTTCAAGAGCAACTTCGACCTGGCCGAGGATGCCAAACTGCAGCTGAGCA
AGGACACCTACGACGACGACCTGGACAACCTGCTGGCCCAGATCGGCGACCAGTACGCCGACCTGTTTCT
GGCCGCCAAGAACCTGTCCGACGCCATCCTGCTGAGCGACATCCTGAGAGTGAACACCGAGATCACCAAG
GCCCCCCTGAGCGCCTCTATGATCAAGAGATACGACGAGCACCACCAGGACCTGACCCTGCTGAAAGCTC
TCGTGCGGCAGCAGCTGCCTGAGAAGTACAAAGAGATTTTCTTCGACCAGAGCAAGAACGGCTACGCCGG
CTACATTGACGGCGGAGCCAGCCAGGAAGAGTTCTACAAGTTCATCAAGCCCATCCTGGAAAAGATGGAC
GGCACCGAGGAACTGCTCGTGAAGCTGAACAGAGAGGACCTGCTGCGGAAGCAGCGGACCTTCGACAACG
GCAGCATCCCCCACCAGATCCACCTGGGAGAGCTGCACGCCATTCTGCGGCGGCAGGAAGATTTTTACCC
ATTCCTGAAGGACAACCGGGAAAAGATCGAGAAGATCCTGACCTTCCGCATCCCCTACTACGTGGGCCCT
CTGGCCAGGGGAAACAGCAGATTCGCCTGGATGACCAGAAAGAGCGAGGAAACCATCACCCCCTGGAACT
TCGAGGAAGTGGTGGACAAGGGCGCTTCCGCCCAGAGCTTCATCGAGCGGATGACCAACTTCGATAAGAA
CCTGCCCAACGAGAAGGTGCTGCCCAAGCACAGCCTGCTGTACGAGTACTTCACCGTGTATAACGAGCTG
ACCAAAGTGAAATACGTGACCGAGGGAATGAGAAAGCCCGCCTTCCTGAGCGGCGAGCAGAAAAAGGCCA
TCGTGGACCTGCTGTTCAAGACCAACCGGAAAGTGACCGTGAAGCAGCTGAAAGAGGACTACTTCAAGAA
AATCGAGTGCTTCGACTCCGTGGAAATCTCCGGCGTGGAAGATCGGTTCAACGCCTCCCTGGGCACATAC
CACGATCTGCTGAAAATTATCAAGGACAAGGACTTCCTGGACAATGAGGAAAACGAGGACATTCTGGAAG
ATATCGTGCTGACCCTGACACTGTTTGAGGACAGAGAGATGATCGAGGAACGGCTGAAAACCTATGCCCA
CCTGTTCGACGACAAAGTGATGAAGCAGCTGAAGCGGCGGAGATACACCGGCTGGGGCAGGCTGAGCCGG
AAGCTGATCAACGGCATCCGGGACAAGCAGTCCGGCAAGACAATCCTGGATTTCCTGAAGTCCGACGGCT
TCGCCAACAGAAACTTCATGCAGCTGATCCACGACGACAGCCTGACCTTTAAAGAGGACATCCAGAAAGC
CCAGGTGTCCGGCCAGGGCGATAGCCTGCACGAGCACATTGCCAATCTGGCCGGCAGCCCCGCCATTAAG
AAGGGCATCCTGCAGACAGTGAAGGTGGTGGACGAGCTCGTGAAAGTGATGGGCCGGCACAAGCCCGAGA
ACATCGTGATCGAAATGGCCAGAGAGAACCAGACCACCCAGAAGGGACAGAAGAACAGCCGCGAGAGAAT
GAAGCGGATCGAAGAGGGCATCAAAGAGCTGGGCAGCCAGATCCTGAAAGAACACCCCGTGGAAAACACC
CAGCTGCAGAACGAGAAGCTGTACCTGTACTACCTGCAGAATGGGCGGGATATGTACGTGGACCAGGAAC
TGGACATCAACCGGCTGTCCGACTACGATGTGGACCATATCGTGCCTCAGAGCTTTCTGAAGGACGACTC
CATCGACAACAAGGTGCTGACCAGAAGCGACAAGAACCGGGGCAAGAGCGACAACGTGCCCTCCGAAGAG
GTCGTGAAGAAGATGAAGAACTACTGGCGGCAGCTGCTGAACGCCAAGCTGATTACCCAGAGAAAGTTCG
ACAATCTGACCAAGGCCGAGAGAGGCGGCCTGAGCGAACTGGATAAGGCCGGCTTCATCAAGAGACAGCT
GGTGGAAACCCGGCAGATCACAAAGCACGTGGCACAGATCCTGGACTCCCGGATGAACACTAAGTACGAC
GAGAATGACAAGCTGATCCGGGAAGTGAAAGTGATCACCCTGAAGTCCAAGCTGGTGTCCGATTTCCGGA
AGGATTTCCAGTTTTACAAAGTGCGCGAGATCAACAACTACCACCACGCCCACGACGCCTACCTGAACGC
CGTCGTGGGAACCGCCCTGATCAAAAAGTACCCTAAGCTGGAAAGCGAGTTCGTGTACGGCGACTACAAG
GTGTACGACGTGCGGAAGATGATCGCCAAGAGCGAGCAGGAAATCGGCAAGGCTACCGCCAAGTACTTCT
TCTACAGCAACATCATGAACTTTTTCAAGACCGAGATTACCCTGGCCAACGGCGAGATCCGGAAGCGGCC
TCTGATCGAGACAAACGGCGAAACCGGGGAGATCGTGTGGGATAAGGGCCGGGATTTTGCCACCGTGCGG
AAAGTGCTGAGCATGCCCCAAGTGAATATCGTGAAAAAGACCGAGGTGCAGACAGGCGGCTTCAGCAAAG
AGTCTATCCTGCCCAAGAGGAACAGCGATAAGCTGATCGCCAGAAAGAAGGACTGGGACCCTAAGAAGTA
CGGCGGCTTCGACAGCCCCACCGTGGCCTATTCTGTGCTGGTGGTGGCCAAAGTGGAAAAGGGCAAGTCC
AAGAAACTGAAGAGTGTGAAAGAGCTGCTGGGGATCACCATCATGGAAAGAAGCAGCTTCGAGAAGAATC
CCATCGACTTTCTGGAAGCCAAGGGCTACAAAGAAGTGAAAAAGGACCTGATCATCAAGCTGCCTAAGTA
CTCCCTGTTCGAGCTGGAAAACGGCCGGAAGAGAATGCTGGCCTCTGCCGGCGAACTGCAGAAGGGAAAC
GAACTGGCCCTGCCCTCCAAATATGTGAACTTCCTGTACCTGGCCAGCCACTATGAGAAGCTGAAGGGCT
CCCCCGAGGATAATGAGCAGAAACAGCTGTTTGTGGAACAGCACAAGCACTACCTGGACGAGATCATCGA
GCAGATCAGCGAGTTCTCCAAGAGAGTGATCCTGGCCGACGCTAATCTGGACAAAGTGCTGTCCGCCTAC
AACAAGCACCGGGATAAGCCCATCAGAGAGCAGGCCGAGAATATCATCCACCTGTTTACCCTGACCAATC
TGGGAGCCCCTGCCGCCTTCAAGTACTTTGACACCACCATCGACCGGAAGAGGTACACCAGCACCAAAGA
GGTGCTGGACGCCACCCTGATCCACCAGAGCATCACCGGCCTGTACGAGACACGGATCGACCTGTCTCAG
CTGGGAGGCGACAAAAGGCCGGCGGCCACGAAAAAGGCCGGCCAGGCAAAAAAGAAAAAGGAATTCTAAC
TAGAGCTCGCTGATCAGCCTCGACTGTGCCTTCTAGTTGCCAGCCATCTGTTGTTTGCCCCTCCCCCGTG
CCTTCCTTGACCCTGGAAGGTGCCACTCCCACTGTCCTTTCCTAATAAAATGAGGAAATTGCATCGCATT
GTCTGAGTAGGTGTCATTCTATTCTGGGGGGTGGGGTGGGGCAGGACAGCAAGGGGGAGGATTGGGAAGA
GAATAGCAGGCATGCTGGGGAGCGGCCGCAGGAACCCCTAGTGATGGAGTTGGCCACTCCCTCTCTGCGC
GCTCGCTCGCTCACTGAGGCCGGGCGACCAAAGGTCGCCCGACGCCCGGGCTTTGCCCGGGCGGCCTCAG
TGAGCGAGCGAGCGCGCAGCTGCCTGCAGGGGCGCCTGATGCGGTATTTTCTCCTTACGCATCTGTGCGG
TATTTCACACCGCATA
[95 nt withheld, positions 5967-6061]
T
[46 nt withheld, positions 6063-6108]
C
[141 nt withheld, positions 6110-6250]
CCTTTGACGTTGGAGTCCACGTTCTTT
[37 nt withheld, positions 6278-6314]
ACTCTATCTCGGGCTATTCTTTTGATTTATAAGGGATTTTGCCGATTTCGGTCTATTGGTTAAAAAATGA
GCTGATTTAACAAAAATTTAACGCGAATTTTAACAAAATATTAACGTTTACAATTTTATGGTGCACTCTC
AGTACAATCTGCTCTGATGCCGCATAGTTAAGCCAGCCCCGACACCCGCCAACACCCGCTGACGCGCCCT
GACGGGCTTGTCTGCTCCCGGCATCCGCTTACAGACAAGCTGTGACCGTCTCCGGGAGCTGCATGTGTCA
GAGGTTTTCACCGTCATCACCGAAACGCGCGAGACGAAAGGGCCTCGTGATACGCCTATTTTTATAGGTT
AATGTCATGATAATAATGGTTTCTTAGACGTCAGGTGGCACTTTTCGGGGAAATGTGCGCGGAACCCCTA
TTTGTTTATTTTTCTAAATACATTCAAATATGTATCCGCTCATGAGACAATAACCCTGATAAATGCTTCA
ATAATATTGAAAAAGGAAGAGTATGAGTATTCAACATTTCCGTGTCGCCCTTATTCCCTTTTTTGCGGCA
TTTTGCCTTCCTGTTTTTGCTCACCCAGAAACGCTGGTGAAAGTAAAAGATGCTGAAGATCAGTTGGGTG
CACGAGTGGGTTACATCGAACTGGATCTCAACAGCGGTAAGATCCTTGAGAGTTTTCGCCCCGAAGAACG
TTTTCCAATGATGAGCACTTTTAAAGTTCTGCTATGTGGCGCGGTATTATCCCGTATTGACGCCGGGCAA
GAGCAACTCGGTCGCCGCATACACTATTCTCAGAATGACTTGGTTGAGTACTCACCAGTCACAGAAAAGC
ATCTTACGGATGGCATGACAGTAAGAGAATTATGCAGTGCTGCCATAACCATGAGTGATAACACTGCGGC
CAACTTACTTCTGACAACGATCGGAGGACCGAAGGAGCTAACCGCTTTTTTGCACAACATGGGGGATCAT
GTAACTCGCCTTGATCGTTGGGAACCGGAGCTGAATGAAGCCATACCAAACGACGAGCGTGACACCACGA
TGCCTGTAGCAATGGCAACAACGTTGCGCAAACTATTAACTGGCGAACTACTTACTCTAGCTTCCCGGCA
ACAATTAATAGACTGGATGGAGGCGGATAAAGTTGCAGGACCACTTCTGCGCTCGGCCCTTCCGGCTGGC
TGGTTTATTGCTGATAAATCTGGAGCCGGTGAGCGTGGAAGCCGCGGTATCATTGCAGCACTGGGGCCAG
ATGGTAAGCCCTCCCGTATCGTAGTTATCTACACGACGGGGAGTCAGGCAACTATGGATGAACGAAATAG
ACAGATCGCTGAGATAGGTGCCTCACTGATTAAGCATTGGTAACTGTCAGACCAAGTTTACTCATATATA
CTTTAGATTGATTTAAAACTTCATTTTTAATTTAAAAGGATCTAGGTGAAGATCCTTTTTGATAATCTCA
TGACCAAAATCCCTTAACGTGAGTTTTCGTTCCACTGAGCGTCAGACCCCGTAGAAAAGATCAAAGGATC
TTCTTGAGATCCTTTTTTTCTGCGCGTAATCTGCTGCTTGCAAACAAAAAAACCACCGCTACCAGCGGTG
GTTTGTTTGCCGGATCAAGAGCTACCAACTCTTTTTCCGAAGGTAACTGGCTTCAGCAGAGCGCAGATAC
CAAATACTGTTCTTCTAGTGTAGCCGTAGTTAGGCCACCACTTCAAGAACTCTGTAGCACCGCCTACATA
CCTCGCTCTGCTAATCCTGTTACCAGTGGCTGCTGCCAGTGGCGATAAGTCGTGTCTTACCGGGTTGGAC
TCAAGACGATAGTTACCGGATAAGGCGCAGCGGTCGGGCTGAACGGGGGGTTCGTGCACACAGCCCAGCT
TGGAGCGAACGACCTACACCGAACTGAGATACCTACAGCGTGAGCTATGAGAAAGCGCCACGCTTCCCGA
AGGGAGAAAGGCGGACAGGTATCCGGTAAGCGGCAGGGTCGGAACAGGAGAGCGCACGAGGGAGCTTCCA
GGGGGAAACGCCTGGTATCTTTATAGTCCTGTCGGGTTTCGCCACCTCTGACTTGAGCGTCGATTTTTGT
GATGCTCGTCAGGGGGGCGGAGCCTATGGAAAAACGCCAGCAACGCGGCCTTTTTACGGTTCCTGGCCTT
TTGCTGGCCTTTTGCTCACATGT
